Addgene plasmid #215625: pGal4-DBD-OCT4_AroPERFECT_C
Purpose: For overexpression of Gal4-DBD OCT4 AroPERFECT C
Depositing lab: Denes Hnisz. Depositing organization: Max Planck Institute for Molecular Genetics. Publication: An activity-specificity trade-off encoded in human transcription factors. Naderi J, Magalhaes AP, Kibar G, Stik G, Zhang Y, Mackowiak SD, Wieler HM, Rossi F, Buschow R, Christou-Kent M, Alcoverro-Bertran M, Graf T, Vingron M, Hnisz D. Nat Cell Biol. 2024 Aug;26(8):1309-1321. doi: 10.1038/s41556-024-01411-0. Epub 2024 Jul 5. PubMed 38969762.
Backbone
  Vector backbone: pGAL4-DBD-MCS
  Vector type: Mammalian Expression
Growth in bacteria
  Bacterial resistance: Ampicillin, 100 μg/mL
  Growth temperature: 37°C
  Growth strain: DH5alpha
  Copy number: High Copy
Gene/Insert
  Gene/Insert name: OCT4 AroPERFECT C
  Species: H. sapiens (human)
  Entrez Gene: MYOD1 (a.k.a. CMYP17, MYF3, MYOD, MYODRIF, PUM, bHLHc1)
  Cloning method: Gibson Cloning
Terms and licenses: Academic/Nonprofit Terms; Industry Terms: Not Available to Industry
How to cite: pGal4-DBD-OCT4_AroPERFECT_C was a gift from Denes Hnisz (Addgene plasmid # 215625 ; http://n2t.net/addgene:215625 ; RRID:Addgene_215625)
