[The description below was written by a language model from this plasmid's Addgene catalogue record and pLannotate feature annotations shown in this document.]
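Description:
pGal4-DBD-OCT4_AroPERFECT_C is a mammalian expression plasmid of about 6.1 kb, built on the pGAL4-DBD-MCS backbone and made by Gibson cloning, for overexpressing a fusion between the yeast GAL4 DNA-binding domain and an engineered segment of human OCT4. It is maintained in E. coli as a high-copy plasmid through a ColE1/pUC-type origin and selected with ampicillin via the AmpR (β-lactamase) cassette. An f1 origin is also present. For mammalian cells, an SV40 early promoter drives a neomycin phosphotransferase gene followed by an SV40 polyadenylation signal, which would allow G418 selection of transfected cells.

The expression unit consists of the CMV immediate-early enhancer and promoter, the GAL4 DNA-binding domain coding sequence, and directly downstream a short OCT4-derived segment of roughly 230 bp, terminated by the bGH polyadenylation signal. T7 and SP6 promoters flank the insert, as is typical of pcDNA-style vectors. The short insert and the "C" in the name suggest a C-terminal portion of OCT4 rather than the full protein, and "AroPERFECT" presumably denotes a designed variant, but the record does not define the mutations.

Two annotation inconsistencies should be noted. The automated annotation matched the insert to mouse Pou5f1, although the catalogue lists it as human. The linked Entrez gene is MYOD1, which does not agree with the insert name and appears to be an entry error.

Tethering a candidate activation region to the GAL4 DNA-binding domain is the standard design for measuring transactivation on a co-transfected reporter carrying GAL4 binding (UAS) sites. That use fits the associated study of activity and specificity in human transcription factors, although the record itself states only overexpression.
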