Features (pLannotate 1.2.2; 22 found; start..end, strand, type, name):
      1..380     +  enhancer       CMV enhancer: human cytomegalovirus immediate early enhancer
    381..584     +  promoter       CMV promoter: human cytomegalovirus (CMV) immediate early promoter
    580..613     +  LTR            5' LTR (truncated) (fragment): truncated 5' long terminal repeat (LTR) from HIV-1
    629..647     +  promoter       T7 promoter: promoter for bacteriophage T7 RNA polymerase
    710..1150    +  CDS            GAL4 DNA binding domain: DNA binding domain of the GAL4 transcriptional activator; Saccharomyces cerevisiae GAL4 (truncated)
   1157..1384    +  CDS            Pou5f1 (fragment): PO5F1_MOUSE - Also known as Oct-3, Oct-4, Otf-3, Otf3. Experimental evidence at protein level: Swiss-Prot protein existence level 1. Transcription factor that binds to the octamer motif (5'- ATTTGCAT-3') (PubMed:1972777, PubMed:1690859, PubMed:1967980, PubMed:17525163, PubMed:23376973). Forms a trimeric complex with SOX2 or SOX15 on DNA and controls the expression of a number of genes involved in embryonic development such as YES1, FGF4, UTF1 and ZFP206 (PubMed:15863505, PubMed:17097055, PubMed:17496161, PubMed:19740739). Critical for early embryogenesis and for embryonic stem cell pluripotenc
   1401..1419    -  promoter       SP6 promoter: promoter for bacteriophage SP6 RNA polymerase
   1445..1669    +  polyA_signal   bGH poly(A) signal: bovine growth hormone polyadenylation signal
   1673..1694    +  promoter       SV40 promoter (fragment): SV40 enhancer and early promoter
   1715..2143    +  rep_origin     f1 ori (sequence partly withheld): f1 bacteriophage origin of replication; arrow indicates direction of (+) strand synthesis
   2157..2486    +  promoter       SV40 promoter: SV40 enhancer and early promoter
   2553..3344    +  CDS            neo: KKA2_KLEPN - Also known as kan, nptII. Experimental evidence at protein level: Swiss-Prot protein existence level 1. Resistance to kanamycin, neomycin, paromomycin, ribostamycin, butirosin and gentamicin B. From Klebsiella pneumoniae.
   3368..3526    +  CDS            ble (fragment): BLE_KLEPN - Experimental evidence at protein level: Swiss-Prot protein existence level 1. Binding protein with a strong affinity to the bleomycin family of antibiotics. Binds to CL990; an antimitotic-antibiotic compound. From Klebsiella pneumoniae.
   3521..3642    +  polyA_signal   SV40 poly(A) signal: SV40 polyadenylation signal
   3715..3731    -  protein_bind   lac operator: The lac repressor binds to the lac operator to inhibit transcription in E. coli. This inhibition can be relieved by adding lactose or isopropyl-β-D-thiogalactopyranoside (IPTG). lac repressor encoded by lacI
   3739..3769    -  promoter       lac promoter: promoter for the E. coli lac operon
   3784..3805    -  protein_bind   CAP binding site: CAP binding activates transcription in the presence of cAMP. E. coli catabolite activator protein
   3818..3910    -  CDS            lacI (fragment): lac repressor; lacI; The lac repressor binds to the lac operator to inhibit transcription in E. coli. This inhibition can be relieved by adding lactose or isopropyl-β-D-thiogalactopyranoside (IPTG).
   4093..4681    -  rep_origin     ori: high-copy-number ColE1/pMB1/pBR322/pUC origin of replication
   4852..5712    -  CDS            AmpR: β-lactamase; bla; confers resistance to ampicillin, carbenicillin, and related antibiotics
   5713..5817    -  promoter       AmpR promoter: bla
   5876..5928    -  misc_feature   bom (fragment): basis of mobility region from pBR322
>Addgene plasmid #215625 | pGal4-DBD-OCT4_AroPERFECT_C | addgene full sequence | sequence record 427347 | Addgene NGS Result
GACATTGATTATTGACTAGTTATTAATAGTAATCAATTACGGGGTCATTAGTTCATAGCCCATATATGGA
GTTCCGCGTTACATAACTTACGGTAAATGGCCCGCCTGGCTGACCGCCCAACGACCCCCGCCCATTGACG
TCAATAATGACGTATGTTCCCATAGTAACGCCAATAGGGACTTTCCATTGACGTCAATGGGTGGAGTATT
TACGGTAAACTGCCCACTTGGCAGTACATCAAGTGTATCATATGCCAAGTACGCCCCCTATTGACGTCAA
TGACGGTAAATGGCCCGCCTGGCATTATGCCCAGTACATGACCTTATGGGACTTTCCTACTTGGCAGTAC
ATCTACGTATTAGTCATCGCTATTACCATGGTGATGCGGTTTTGGCAGTACATCAATGGGCGTGGATAGC
GGTTTGACTCACGGGGATTTCCAAGTCTCCACCCCATTGACGTCAATGGGAGTTTGTTTTGGCACCAAAA
TCAACGGGACTTTCCAAAATGTCGTAACAACTCCGCCCCATTGACGCAAATGGGCGGTAGGCGTGTACGG
TGGGAGGTCTATATAAGCAGAGCTCTCTGGCTAACTAGAGAACCCACTGCTTACTGGCTTATCGAAATTA
ATACGACTCACTATAGGGAGACCCAAGCTTGGTACCGAGCTCGGATCCACTAGTAACGGCCGCCAGTGTG
CTGGAATTCATGAAGCTACTGTCTTCTATCGAACAAGCATGCGATATTTGCCGACTTAAAAAGCTCAAGT
GCTCCAAAGAAAAACCGAAGTGCGCCAAGTGTCTGAAGAACAACTGGGAGTGTCGCTACTCTCCCAAAAC
CAAAAGGTCTCCGCTGACTAGGGCACATCTGACAGAAGTGGAATCAAGGCTAGAAAGACTGGAACAGCTA
TTTCTACTGATTTTTCCTCGAGAAGACCTTGACATGATTTTGAAAATGGATTCTTTACAGGATATAAAAG
CATTGTTAACAGGATTATTTGTACAAGATAATGTGAATAAAGATGCCGTCACAGATAGATTGGCTTCAGT
GGAGACTGATATGCCTCTAACATTGAGACAGCATAGAATAAGTGCGACATCATCATCGGAAGAGAGTAGT
AACAAAGGTCAAAGACAGTTGACTGTATCGGCGATCAAGGGCAAAAGATCAAGTATTGAGTATTCCCAAC
GAGAAGAGGAGTATGCTACAGGGACACCTCCATTCGGGGGGGCTGTATCCCCTTTTCTGCCCCCAGGTCC
CCACTTTGGCACCCCAGGCGGAAGCTATCCCCACACCACACTCTCATTCGTCCCTCCTGAGGGCGAGTAC
GCCCCCTCTGTTCCCGTCTTTACTGCTCTGGGCTCTCCCTTTATGCATTCAAACGTCTAGAGGGCCCTAT
TCTATAGTGTCACCTAAATGCTAGAGCTCGCTGATCAGCCTCGACTGTGCCTTCTAGTTGCCAGCCATCT
GTTGTTTGCCCCTCCCCCGTGCCTTCCTTGACCCTGGAAGGTGCCACTCCCACTGTCCTTTCCTAATAAA
ATGAGGAAATTGCATCGCATTGTCTGAGTAGGTGTCATTCTATTCTGGGGGGTGGGGTGGGGCAGGACAG
CAAGGGGGAGGATTGGGAAGACAATAGCAGGCATGCTGGGGATGCGGTGGGCTCTATGGCTTCTGAGGCG
GAAAGAACCAGCTGGGGCTCTAGGGGGTATCCCC
[124 nt withheld, positions 1715-1838]
C
[91 nt withheld, positions 1840-1930]
A
[49 nt withheld, positions 1932-1980]
CCTTTGACGTTGGAGTCCACGTTCTTT
[37 nt withheld, positions 2008-2044]
ACCCTATCTCGGTCTATTCTTTTGATTTATAAGGGATTTTGCCGATTTCGGCCTATTGGTTAAAAAATGA
GCTGATTTAACAAAAATTTAACGCGAATTAATTCTGTGGAATGTGTGTCAGTTAGGGTGTGGAAAGTCCC
CAGGCTCCCCAGCAGGCAGAAGTATGCAAAGCATGCATCTCAATTAGTCAGCAACCAGGTGTGGAAAGTC
CCCAGGCTCCCCAGCAGGCAGAAGTATGCAAAGCATGCATCTCAATTAGTCAGCAACCATAGTCCCGCCC
CTAACTCCGCCCATCCCGCCCCTAACTCCGCCCAGTTCCGCCCATTCTCCGCCCCATGGCTGACTAATTT
TTTTTATTTATGCAGAGGCCGAGGCCGCCTCTGCCTCTGAGCTATTCCAGAAGTAGTGAGGAGGCTTTTT
TGGAGGCCTAGGCTTTTGCAAAAAGCTCCCGGGAGCTTGTATATCCATTTTCGGATCTGATCAAGAGACA
GGATGAGGATCGTTTCGCATGATTGAACAAGATGGATTGCACGCAGGTTCTCCGGCCGCTTGGGTGGAGA
GGCTATTCGGCTATGACTGGGCACAACAGACAATCGGCTGCTCTGATGCCGCCGTGTTCCGGCTGTCAGC
GCAGGGGCGCCCGGTTCTTTTTGTCAAGACCGACCTGTCCGGTGCCCTGAATGAACTGCAGGACGAGGCA
GCGCGGCTATCGTGGCTGGCCACGACGGGCGTTCCTTGCGCAGCTGTGCTCGACGTTGTCACTGAAGCGG
GAAGGGACTGGCTGCTATTGGGCGAAGTGCCGGGGCAGGATCTCCTGTCATCTCACCTTGCTCCTGCCGA
GAAAGTATCCATCATGGCTGATGCAATGCGGCGGCTGCATACGCTTGATCCGGCTACCTGCCCATTCGAC
CACCAAGCGAAACATCGCATCGAGCGAGCACGTACTCGGATGGAAGCCGGTCTTGTCGATCAGGATGATC
TGGACGAAGAGCATCAGGGGCTCGCGCCAGCCGAACTGTTCGCCAGGCTCAAGGCGCGCATGCCCGACGG
CGAGGATCTCGTCGTGACCCATGGCGATGCCTGCTTGCCGAATATCATGGTGGAAAATGGCCGCTTTTCT
GGATTCATCGACTGTGGCCGGCTGGGTGTGGCGGACCGCTATCAGGACATAGCGTTGGCTACCCGTGATA
TTGCTGAAGAGCTTGGCGGCGAATGGGCTGACCGCTTCCTCGTGCTTTACGGTATCGCCGCTCCCGATTC
GCAGCGCATCGCCTTCTATCGCCTTCTTGACGAGTTCTTCTGAGCGGGACTCTGGGGTTCGAAATGACCG
ACCAAGCGACGCCCAACCTGCCATCACGAGATTTCGATTCCACCGCCGCCTTCTATGAAAGGTTGGGCTT
CGGAATCGTTTTCCGGGACGCCGGCTGGATGATCCTCCAGCGCGGGGATCTCATGCTGGAGTTCTTCGCC
CACCCCAACTTGTTTATTGCAGCTTATAATGGTTACAAATAAAGCAATAGCATCACAAATTTCACAAATA
AAGCATTTTTTTCACTGCATTCTAGTTGTGGTTTGTCCAAACTCATCAATGTATCTTATCATGTCTGTAT
ACCGTCGACCTCTAGCTAGAGCTTGGCGTAATCATGGTCATAGCTGTTTCCTGTGTGAAATTGTTATCCG
CTCACAATTCCACACAACATACGAGCCGGAAGCATAAAGTGTAAAGCCTGGGGTGCCTAATGAGTGAGCT
AACTCACATTAATTGCGTTGCGCTCACTGCCCGCTTTCCAGTCGGGAAACCTGTCGTGCCAGCTGCATTA
ATGAATCGGCCAACGCGCGGGGAGAGGCGGTTTGCGTATTGGGCGCTCTTCCGCTTCCTCGCTCACTGAC
TCGCTGCGCTCGGTCGTTCGGCTGCGGCGAGCGGTATCAGCTCACTCAAAGGCGGTAATACGGTTATCCA
CAGAATCAGGGGATAACGCAGGAAAGAACATGTGAGCAAAAGGCCAGCAAAAGGCCAGGAACCGTAAAAA
GGCCGCGTTGCTGGCGTTTTTCCATAGGCTCCGCCCCCCTGACGAGCATCACAAAAATCGACGCTCAAGT
CAGAGGTGGCGAAACCCGACAGGACTATAAAGATACCAGGCGTTTCCCCCTGGAAGCTCCCTCGTGCGCT
CTCCTGTTCCGACCCTGCCGCTTACCGGATACCTGTCCGCCTTTCTCCCTTCGGGAAGCGTGGCGCTTTC
TCATAGCTCACGCTGTAGGTATCTCAGTTCGGTGTAGGTCGTTCGCTCCAAGCTGGGCTGTGTGCACGAA
CCCCCCGTTCAGCCCGACCGCTGCGCCTTATCCGGTAACTATCGTCTTGAGTCCAACCCGGTAAGACACG
ACTTATCGCCACTGGCAGCAGCCACTGGTAACAGGATTAGCAGAGCGAGGTATGTAGGCGGTGCTACAGA
GTTCTTGAAGTGGTGGCCTAACTACGGCTACACTAGAAGAACAGTATTTGGTATCTGCGCTCTGCTGAAG
CCAGTTACCTTCGGAAAAAGAGTTGGTAGCTCTTGATCCGGCAAACAAACCACCGCTGGTAGCGGTGGTT
TTTTTGTTTGCAAGCAGCAGATTACGCGCAGAAAAAAAGGATCTCAAGAAGATCCTTTGATCTTTTCTAC
GGGGTCTGACGCTCAGTGGAACGAAAACTCACGTTAAGGGATTTTGGTCATGAGATTATCAAAAAGGATC
TTCACCTAGATCCTTTTAAATTAAAAATGAAGTTTTAAATCAATCTAAAGTATATATGAGTAAACTTGGT
CTGACAGTTACCAATGCTTAATCAGTGAGGCACCTATCTCAGCGATCTGTCTATTTCGTTCATCCATAGT
TGCCTGACTTCCCGTCGTGTAGATAACTACGATACGGGAGGGCTTACCATCTGGCCCCAGTGCTGCAATG
ATACCGCGAGACCCACGCTCACCGGCTCCAGATTTATCAGCAATAAACCAGCCAGCCGGAAGGGCCGAGC
GCAGAAGTGGTCCTGCAACTTTATCCGCCTCCATCCAGTCTATTAATTGTTGCCGGGAAGCTAGAGTAAG
TAGTTCGCCAGTTAATAGTTTGCGCAACGTTGTTGCCATTGCTACAGGCATCGTGGTGTCACGCTCGTCG
TTTGGTATGGCTTCATTCAGCTCCGGTTCCCAACGATCAAGGCGAGTTACATGATCCCCCATGTTGTGCA
AAAAAGCGGTTAGCTCCTTCGGTCCTCCGATCGTTGTCAGAAGTAAGTTGGCCGCAGTGTTATCACTCAT
GGTTATGGCAGCACTGCATAATTCTCTTACTGTCATGCCATCCGTAAGATGCTTTTCTGTGACTGGTGAG
TACTCAACCAAGTCATTCTGAGAATAGTGTATGCGGCGACCGAGTTGCTCTTGCCCGGCGTCAATACGGG
ATAATACCGCGCCACATAGCAGAACTTTAAAAGTGCTCATCATTGGAAAACGTTCTTCGGGGCGAAAACT
CTCAAGGATCTTACCGCTGTTGAGATCCAGTTCGATGTAACCCACTCGTGCACCCAACTGATCTTCAGCA
TCTTTTACTTTCACCAGCGTTTCTGGGTGAGCAAAAACAGGAAGGCAAAATGCCGCAAAAAAGGGAATAA
GGGCGACACGGAAATGTTGAATACTCATACTCTTCCTTTTTCAATATTATTGAAGCATTTATCAGGGTTA
TTGTCTCATGAGCGGATACATATTTGAATGTATTTAGAAAAATAAACAAATAGGGGTTCCGCGCACATTT
CCCCGAAAAGTGCCACCTGACGTCGACGGATCGGGAGATCTCCCGATCCCCTATGGTGCACTCTCAGTAC
AATCTGCTCTGATGCCGCATAGTTAAGCCAGTATCTGCTCCCTGCTTGTGTGTTGGAGGTCGCTGAGTAG
TGCGCGAGCAAAATTTAAGCTACAACAAGGCAAGGCTTGACCGACAATTGCATGAAGAATCTGCTTAGGG
TTAGGCGTTTTGCGCTGCTTCGCGATGTACGGGCCAGATATACGCGTT
